Addgene plasmid #131762: pLenti_TMv2_Zeo
Purpose: (Empty Backbone) frameshift reporter for barcode retrieval (with Zeo selection)
Depositing lab: Paul Blainey. Depositing organization: Broad Institute. Publication: CloneSifter: enrichment of rare clones from heterogeneous cell populations. Feldman D, Tsai F, Garrity AJ, O'Rourke R, Brenan L, Ho P, Gonzalez E, Konermann S, Johannessen CM, Beroukhim R, Bandopadhayay P, Blainey PC. BMC Biol. 2020 Nov 24;18(1):177. doi: 10.1186/s12915-020-00911-3. PubMed 33234154.
Backbone
  Vector backbone: pLenti (Addgene #61427)
  Backbone size (bp): 8000
  Vector type: Mammalian Expression, Lentiviral
  Promoter: EF1a
  Selectable markers: Blasticidin
Growth in bacteria
  Bacterial resistance: Ampicillin, 100 μg/mL
  Growth temperature: 37°C
  Growth strain: NEB Stable
  Copy number: High Copy
Gene/Insert
  Cloning method: Gibson Cloning
Terms and licenses: Academic/Nonprofit Terms; Industry Terms: Not Available to Industry
Depositor comments: Please visit https://www.biorxiv.org/content/10.1101/762708v1 for bioRxiv preprint.
How to cite: pLenti_TMv2_Zeo was a gift from Paul Blainey (Addgene plasmid # 131762 ; http://n2t.net/addgene:131762 ; RRID:Addgene_131762)
