[The description below was written by a language model from this plasmid's Addgene catalogue record and pLannotate feature annotations shown in this document.]
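Description:
pLenti_TMv2_Zeo is a lentiviral mammalian expression vector built on a pLenti backbone and deposited as an empty backbone that serves as a frameshift reporter for barcode retrieval, with Zeocin selection. It is propagated in E. coli through a high-copy ColE1/pUC-type origin and ampicillin resistance (AmpR with its own promoter), and it also carries an f1 origin. The viral framework is that of an HIV-1-derived transfer plasmid. A CMV enhancer/promoter drives a truncated 5' LTR, followed by the Ψ packaging signal with a gag fragment, the RRE for Rev-dependent nuclear export of the genomic RNA, and the cPPT/CTS. Downstream of the payload lie a WPRE to boost transcript expression, a second truncated LTR and a bGH polyadenylation signal.

The payload sits behind an EF-1α promoter with parts of its intron A and consists of four coding segments in series on the same strand: a ble (Zeocin resistance) gene, mNeonGreen, a blasticidin S deaminase fragment and mCherry. The record does not annotate the linkers or the barcode/target site. However, the stated purpose suggests that the upstream Zeocin marker and green reporter are expressed constitutively, while the downstream blasticidin and red reporter become readable only after a frameshift. The catalogue lists blasticidin as the selectable marker, whereas the name and purpose emphasise Zeocin; both markers are present in the sequence. Outside the LTRs, a separate SV40/EM7-driven BleoR cassette with an SV40 poly(A) signal is also annotated. The sequenced record is 11,727 nt, against a listed backbone size of about 8,000 bp. The associated work concerns enrichment of rare clones from heterogeneous cell populations.
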