Features (pLannotate 1.2.2; 36 found; start..end, strand, type, name):
     31..83      -  misc_feature   bom (fragment): basis of mobility region from pBR322
    238..617     +  enhancer       CMV enhancer: human cytomegalovirus immediate early enhancer
    618..817     +  promoter       CMV promoter: human cytomegalovirus (CMV) immediate early promoter
    835..1015    +  LTR            5' LTR (truncated): truncated 5' long terminal repeat (LTR) from HIV-1
   1062..1187    +  misc_feature   HIV-1 Ψ: packaging signal of human immunodeficiency virus type 1
   1171..1534    +  CDS            HIV-1 gag (fragment): gag protein from human immunodeficiency virus 1; gag
   1680..1913    +  misc_feature   RRE: The Rev response element (RRE) of HIV-1 allows for Rev-dependent mRNA export from the nucleus to the cytoplasm.
   2290..2390    +  CDS            Rev (fragment): human immunodeficiency virus 1 (HIV-1) Rev protein; rev; enhances nuclear export of unspliced and incompletely spliced viral mRNAs
   2440..2557    +  misc_feature   cPPT/CTS: central polypurine tract and central termination sequence of HIV-1
   2614..2680    +  CDS            small t antigen (fragment): SV40 (simian virus 40) small t antigen
   2706..2917    +  promoter       EF-1α core promoter: core promoter for human elongation factor EF-1α
   2918..3027    +  intron         EF-1α intron A (fragment): intron upstream of the start codon of human EF-1α
   3653..3856    +  intron         EF-1α intron A: truncated intron upstream of the start codon of human EF-1α
   4002..4370    +  CDS            ble: BLE_STRHI - Experimental evidence at protein level: Swiss-Prot protein existence level 1. Binding protein with a strong affinity to the bleomycin family of antibiotics. From Streptoalloteichus hindustanus.
   4440..5141    +  CDS            mNeonGreen: mNeonGreen is a basic (constitutively fluorescent) green/yellow fluorescent protein published in 2013, derived from Branchiostoma lanceolatum. It is reported to be a very rapidly-maturing monomer with moderate acid sensitivity.
   5218..5612    +  CDS            BSD (fragment): blasticidin S deaminase; Aspergillus terreus BSD; confers resistance to blasticidin
   5681..6385    +  CDS            mCherry: mCherry is a basic (constitutively fluorescent) red fluorescent protein published in 2004, derived from Discosoma sp.. It is reported to be a very rapidly-maturing monomer with low acid sensitivity.
   6395..6416    +  misc_feature   MCS (fragment): pBluescript multiple cloning site
   6419..7007    +  misc_feature   WPRE: woodchuck hepatitis virus posttranscriptional regulatory element
   6944..7525    +  CDS            nef (fragment): NEF_HV1H2 - Experimental evidence at protein level: Swiss-Prot protein existence level 1. Extracellular Nef protein targets CD4(+) T-lymphocytes for apoptosis by interacting with CXCR4 surface receptors. From Human immunodeficiency virus type 1 group M subtype B (isolate HXB2) (HIV-1).
   7532..7712    +  LTR            5' LTR (truncated): truncated 5' long terminal repeat (LTR) from HIV-1
   7744..7968    +  polyA_signal   bGH poly(A) signal: bovine growth hormone polyadenylation signal
   7972..7993    +  promoter       SV40 promoter (fragment): SV40 enhancer and early promoter
   8014..8442    +  rep_origin     f1 ori (sequence partly withheld): f1 bacteriophage origin of replication; arrow indicates direction of (+) strand synthesis
   8456..8785    +  promoter       SV40 promoter: SV40 enhancer and early promoter
   8833..8880    +  promoter       EM7 promoter: synthetic bacterial promoter&nbsp
   8899..9273    +  CDS            BleoR: antibiotic-binding protein; Sh ble from Streptoalloteichus hindustanus; confers resistance to bleomycin, phleomycin, and Zeocin™
   9283..9408    +  CDS            ble (fragment): BLE_KLEPN - Experimental evidence at protein level: Swiss-Prot protein existence level 1. Binding protein with a strong affinity to the bleomycin family of antibiotics. Binds to CL990; an antimitotic-antibiotic compound. From Klebsiella pneumoniae.
   9403..9524    +  polyA_signal   SV40 poly(A) signal: SV40 polyadenylation signal
   9595..9617    -  protein_bind   lac operator (fragment): The lac repressor binds to the lac operator to inhibit transcription in E. coli. This inhibition can be relieved by adding lactose or isopropyl-β-D-thiogalactopyranoside (IPTG). lac repressor encoded by lacI
   9621..9651    -  promoter       lac promoter: promoter for the E. coli lac operon
   9666..9687    -  protein_bind   CAP binding site: CAP binding activates transcription in the presence of cAMP. E. coli catabolite activator protein
   9700..9792    -  CDS            lacI (fragment): lac repressor; lacI; The lac repressor binds to the lac operator to inhibit transcription in E. coli. This inhibition can be relieved by adding lactose or isopropyl-β-D-thiogalactopyranoside (IPTG).
   9975..10563   -  rep_origin     ori: high-copy-number ColE1/pMB1/pBR322/pUC origin of replication
  10734..11594   -  CDS            AmpR: β-lactamase; bla; confers resistance to ampicillin, carbenicillin, and related antibiotics
  11595..11699   -  promoter       AmpR promoter: bla
>Addgene plasmid #131762 | pLenti_TMv2_Zeo | addgene full sequence | sequence record 258271 | Addgene NGS Result
GTCGACGGATCGGGAGATCTCCCGATCCCCTATGGTGCACTCTCAGTACAATCTGCTCTGATGCCGCATA
GTTAAGCCAGTATCTGCTCCCTGCTTGTGTGTTGGAGGTCGCTGAGTAGTGCGCGAGCAAAATTTAAGCT
ACAACAAGGCAAGGCTTGACCGACAATTGCATGAAGAATCTGCTTAGGGTTAGGCGTTTTGCGCTGCTTC
GCGATGTACGGGCCAGATATACGCGTTGACATTGATTATTGACTAGTTATTAATAGTAATCAATTACGGG
GTCATTAGTTCATAGCCCATATATGGAGTTCCGCGTTACATAACTTACGGTAAATGGCCCGCCTGGCTGA
CCGCCCAACGACCCCCGCCCATTGACGTCAATAATGACGTATGTTCCCATAGTAACGCCAATAGGGACTT
TCCATTGACGTCAATGGGTGGAGTATTTACGGTAAACTGCCCACTTGGCAGTACATCAAGTGTATCATAT
GCCAAGTACGCCCCCTATTGACGTCAATGACGGTAAATGGCCCGCCTGGCATTATGCCCAGTACATGACC
TTATGGGACTTTCCTACTTGGCAGTACATCTACGTATTAGTCATCGCTATTACCATGGTGATGCGGTTTT
GGCAGTACATCAATGGGCGTGGATAGCGGTTTGACTCACGGGGATTTCCAAGTCTCCACCCCATTGACGT
CAATGGGAGTTTGTTTTGGCACCAAAATCAACGGGACTTTCCAAAATGTCGTAACAACTCCGCCCCATTG
ACGCAAATGGGCGGTAGGCGTGTACGGTGGGAGGTCTATATAAGCAGCGCGTTTTGCCTGTACTGGGTCT
CTCTGGTTAGACCAGATCTGAGCCTGGGAGCTCTCTGGCTAACTAGGGAACCCACTGCTTAAGCCTCAAT
AAAGCTTGCCTTGAGTGCTTCAAGTAGTGTGTGCCCGTCTGTTGTGTGACTCTGGTAACTAGAGATCCCT
CAGACCCTTTTAGTCAGTGTGGAAAATCTCTAGCAGTGGCGCCCGAACAGGGACTTGAAAGCGAAAGGGA
AACCAGAGGAGCTCTCTCGACGCAGGACTCGGCTTGCTGAAGCGCGCACGGCAAGAGGCGAGGGGCGGCG
ACTGGTGAGTACGCCAAAAATTTTGACTAGCGGAGGCTAGAAGGAGAGAGATGGGTGCGAGAGCGTCAGT
ATTAAGCGGGGGAGAATTAGATCGCGATGGGAAAAAATTCGGTTAAGGCCAGGGGGAAAGAAAAAATATA
AATTAAAACATATAGTATGGGCAAGCAGGGAGCTAGAACGATTCGCAGTTAATCCTGGCCTGTTAGAAAC
ATCAGAAGGCTGTAGACAAATACTGGGACAGCTACAACCATCCCTTCAGACAGGATCAGAAGAACTTAGA
TCATTATATAATACAGTAGCAACCCTCTATTGTGTGCATCAAAGGATAGAGATAAAAGACACCAAGGAAG
CTTTAGACAAGATAGAGGAAGAGCAAAACAAAAGTAAGACCACCGCACAGCAAGCGGCCGCTGATCTTCA
GACCTGGAGGAGGAGATATGAGGGACAATTGGAGAAGTGAATTATATAAATATAAAGTAGTAAAAATTGA
ACCATTAGGAGTAGCACCCACCAAGGCAAAGAGAAGAGTGGTGCAGAGAGAAAAAAGAGCAGTGGGAATA
GGAGCTTTGTTCCTTGGGTTCTTGGGAGCAGCAGGAAGCACTATGGGCGCAGCGTCAATGACGCTGACGG
TACAGGCCAGACAATTATTGTCTGGTATAGTGCAGCAGCAGAACAATTTGCTGAGGGCTATTGAGGCGCA
ACAGCATCTGTTGCAACTCACAGTCTGGGGCATCAAGCAGCTCCAGGCAAGAATCCTGGCTGTGGAAAGA
TACCTAAAGGATCAACAGCTCCTGGGGATTTGGGGTTGCTCTGGAAAACTCATTTGCACCACTGCTGTGC
CTTGGAATGCTAGTTGGAGTAATAAATCTCTGGAACAGATTTGGAATCACACGACCTGGATGGAGTGGGA
CAGAGAAATTAACAATTACACAAGCTTAATACACTCCTTAATTGAAGAATCGCAAAACCAGCAAGAAAAG
AATGAACAAGAATTATTGGAATTAGATAAATGGGCAAGTTTGTGGAATTGGTTTAACATAACAAATTGGC
TGTGGTATATAAAATTATTCATAATGATAGTAGGAGGCTTGGTAGGTTTAAGAATAGTTTTTGCTGTACT
TTCTATAGTGAATAGAGTTAGGCAGGGATATTCACCATTATCGTTTCAGACCCACCTCCCAACCCCGAGG
GGACCCGACAGGCCCGAAGGAATAGAAGAAGAAGGTGGAGAGAGAGACAGAGACAGATCCATTCGATTAG
TGAACGGATCGGCACTGCGTGCGCCAATTCTGCAGACAAATGGCAGTATTCATCCACAATTTTAAAAGAA
AAGGGGGGATTGGGGGGTACAGTGCAGGGGAAAGAATAGTAGACATAATAGCAACAGACATACAAACTAA
AGAATTACAAAAACAAATTACAAAAATTCAAAATTTTCGGGTTTATTACAGGGACAGCAGAGATCCAGTT
TGGTTAATTAGCTAGCTGCAAAGATGGATAAAGTTTTAAACAGAGAGGAATCTTTGCAGCTAATGGACCT
TCTAGGTCTTGAAAGGAGTGGGAATTGGCTCCGGTGCCCGTCAGTGGGCAGAGCGCACATCGCCCACAGT
CCCCGAGAAGTTGGGGGGAGGGGTCGGCAATTGAACCGGTGCCTAGAGAAGGTGGCGCGGGGTAAACTGG
GAAAGTGATGTCGTGTACTGGCTCCGCCTTTTTCCCGAGGGTGGGGGAGAACCGTATATAAGTGCAGTAG
TCGCCGTGAACGTTCTTTTTCGCAACGGGTTTGCCGCCAGAACACAGGTAAGTGCCGTGTGTGGTTCCCG
CGGGCCTGGCCTCTTTACGGGTTATGGCCCTTGCGTGCCTTGAATTACTTCCACCTGGCTGCAGTACGTG
ATTCTTGATCCCGAGCTTCGGGTTGGAAGTGGGTGGGAGAGTTCGAGGCCTTGCGCTTAAGGAGCCCCTT
CGCCTCGTGCTTGAGTTGAGGCCTGGCCTGGGCGCTGGGGCCGCCGCGTGCGAATCTGGTGGCACCTTCG
CGCCTGTCTCGCTGCTTTCGATAAGTCTCTAGCCATTTAAAATTTTTGATGACCTGCTGCGACGCTTTTT
TTCTGGCAAGATAGTCTTGTAAATGCGGGCCAAGATCTGCACACTGGTATTTCGGTTTTTGGGGCCGCGG
GCGGCGACGGGGCCCGTGCGTCCCAGCGCACATGTTCGGCGAGGCGGGGCCTGCGAGCGCGGCCACCGAG
AATCGGACGGGGGTAGTCTCAAGCTGGCCGGCCTGCTCTGGTGCCTGGCCTCGCGCCGCCGTGTATCGCC
CCGCCCTGGGCGGCAAGGCTGGCCCGGTCGGCACCAGTTGCGTGAGCGGAAAGATGGCCGCTTCCCGGCC
CTGCTGCAGGGAGCTCAAAATGAAGGACGCGGCGCTCGGGAGAGCGGGCGGGTGAGTCACCCACACAAAG
GAAAAGGGCCTTTCCGTCCTCAGCCGTCGCTTCATGTGACTCCACGGAGTACCGGGCGCCGTCCAGGCAC
CTCGATTAGTTCTCGAGCTTTTGGAGTACGTCGTCTTTAGGTTGGGGGGAGGGGTTTTATGCGATGGAGT
TTCCCCACACTGAGTGGGTGGAGACTGAAGTTAGGCCAGCTTGGCACTTGATGTAATTCTCCTTGGAATT
TGCCCTTTTTGAGTTTGGATCTTGGTTCATTCTCAAGCCTCAGACAGTGGTTCAAAGTTTTTTTCTTCCA
TTTCAGGTGTCGTGAACCGGTTAATAGTGAGTAGTAGTAAGTGATAATAGAAATCGAGACGCTCAGACTC
AGACGTCTCTGTACAGGCTCCGGCGCAACCAACTTCTCTCTCCTCAAACAAGCTGGAGAAGTGGAGGAGA
ATCCCGGGCCGGCAAAGCTCACGAGCGCCGTTCCTGTCCTTACCGCCCGCGACGTGGCAGGTGCTGTCGA
GTTTTGGACAGATCGCCTCGGATTCTCTCGCGATTTTGTCGAGGACGACTTCGCAGGAGTGGTCAGGGAC
GACGTCACCCTGTTTATCTCTGCAGTTCAAGACCAAGTTGTGCCGGACAATACTCTCGCGTGGGTGTGGG
TTCGGGGCCTCGACGAGCTGTACGCCGAGTGGAGCGAAGTTGTCTCAACCAACTTCAGGGACGCCTCCGG
TCCCGCTCTCACAGAAATCGGCGAGCAGCCTTGGGGACGAGAGTTCGCTCTCAGGGACCCCGCAGGCAAC
TGTGTTCATTTCGTCGCAGAAGAACAGGACCTCGAGGGCAGTGGAGAGGGCAGAGGAAGTCTGCTCACCT
GCGGCGACGTCGAGGAGAATCCTGGCCCAGTCAGCAAGGGCGAGGAGGACAACGCCTCTCTCCCAGCGAC
ACACGAGTTACACATCTTTGGCTCCATCAACGGTGTGGACTTCGACCTCGTGGGTCAGGGCACCGGCAAT
CCAAACGACGGTTACGAGGAGCTCAACCTCAAGTCCACCAAGGGCGACCTCCAGTTCTCCCCCTGGATTC
TGGTCCCTCATATCGGGTACGGCTTCCATCAGTACCTGCCCTACCCAGACGGGATGTCGCCTTTCCAGGC
CGCCATGGTGGACGGCTCCGGATACCAAGTCCATCGCACAATGCAGTTCGAAGACGGTGCCTCCCTTACT
GTCAACTACCGCTACACCTACGAGGGAAGCCACATCAAAGGAGAGGCCCAGGTCAAGGGGACTGGTTTCC
CTGCCGACGGTCCTGTCCTCACCAACTCGCTCACCGCTGCGGACTGGTGCAGGTCGAAGAAGACTTACCC
CAACGACAAAACCATCATCAGTACCTTCAAGTGGAGTTACACCACTGGAAACGGCAAGCGCTACCGGAGC
ACTGCGCGGACCACCTACACCTTTGCCAAGCCAATGGCGGCCAACTATCTCAAGAACCAGCCGATGTACG
TGTTCCGCAAGACGGAGCTCAAGCACTCCAAGACCGAGCTCAACTTCAAGGAGTGGCAAAAGGCCTTTAC
CGACGTCATGGGCATGGACGAGCTCTACAAGTAATAATAACCGGATCCGGCGCAACAAACTTCTCTCTGC
TCAAACAAGCCGGCGACGTCGAAGAGAATCCTGGGCCGGCCAAGCCTTTGTCTCAAGAAGAATCCACCCT
CATCGAAAGAGCAACGGCTACAATCAACAGCATCCCCATCTCCGAAGACTACAGCGTCGCCAGCGCAGCT
CTCTCAAGCGACGGCCGCATCTTCACTGGTGTCAACGTATATCATTTTACTGGGGGACCTTGTGCAGAAC
TCGTGGTGCTGGGCACTGCTGCTGCTGCGGCAGCTGGCAACCTCACTTGTATCGTCGCGATCGGAAACGA
GAACAGGGGCATCCTCAGCCCCTGCGGACGGTGCCGACAGGTGCTTCTCGATCTGCATCCTGGGATCAAA
GCCATCGTCAAGGACAGCGACGGACAGCCGACGGCAGTTGGGATTCGCGAATTGCTGCCCTCTGGTTACG
TGTGGGAGGGCTGTACGGGCAGTGGGGAGGGCAGAGGAAGTCTGCTAACCTGCGGTGACGTCGAGGAGAA
TCCTGGCCCAGTGTCCAAGGGCGAGGAAGATAACATGGCCATCATCAAGGAGTTCATGAGGTTTAAGGTC
CACATGGAGGGTTCAGTCAATGGCCACGAGTTCGAGATTGAAGGCGAGGGCGAGGGCCGCCCCTACGAAG
GGACACAGACGGCGAAATTGAAGGTGACCAAAGGCGGGCCATTGCCCTTCGCATGGGACATCTTGTCCCC
TCAGTTTATGTATGGCAGCAAGGCCTATGTTAAGCACCCCGCTGATATCCCGGACTACTTGAAGCTGTCC
TTTCCAGAGGGGTTTAAATGGGAGCGCGTTATGAATTTCGAAGACGGAGGAGTGGTTACGGTGACGCAGG
ACTCATCCCTGCAGGACGGAGAATTTATATATAAGGTTAAGTTGAGAGGCACAAACTTCCCAAGCGACGG
CCCTGTGATGCAGAAGAAAACAATGGGGTGGGAAGCTTCCAGCGAGCGCATGTACCCCGAAGATGGCGCC
CTCAAGGGCGAGATAAAGCAAAGGCTGAAACTTAAGGACGGCGGTCATTACGACGCGGAGGTCAAGACAA
CTTACAAGGCTAAAAAACCCGTTCAGTTGCCTGGGGCTTACAATGTTAATATCAAACTTGACATCACAAG
CCACAATGAAGACTATACGATCGTGGAGCAGTATGAACGAGCGGAAGGCAGGCACTCAACGGGGGGGATG
GACGAGCTTTACAAGTAATAATAAGAATTCGATATCAAGCTTATCGGTAATCAACCTCTGGATTACAAAA
TTTGTGAAAGATTGACTGGTATTCTTAACTATGTTGCTCCTTTTACGCTATGTGGATACGCTGCTTTAAT
GCCTTTGTATCATGCTATTGCTTCCCGTATGGCTTTCATTTTCTCCTCCTTGTATAAATCCTGGTTGCTG
TCTCTTTATGAGGAGTTGTGGCCCGTTGTCAGGCAACGTGGCGTGGTGTGCACTGTGTTTGCTGACGCAA
CCCCCACTGGTTGGGGCATTGCCACCACCTGTCAGCTCCTTTCCGGGACTTTCGCTTTCCCCCTCCCTAT
TGCCACGGCGGAACTCATCGCCGCCTGCCTTGCCCGCTGCTGGACAGGGGCTCGGCTGTTGGGCACTGAC
AATTCCGTGGTGTTGTCGGGGAAATCATCGTCCTTTCCTTGGCTGCTCGCCTGTGTTGCCACCTGGATTC
TGCGCGGGACGTCCTTCTGCTACGTCCCTTCGGCCCTCAATCCAGCGGACCTTCCTTCCCGCGGCCTGCT
GCCGGCTCTGCGGCCTCTTCCGCGTCTTCGCCTTCGCCCTCAGACGAGTCGGATCTCCCTTTGGGCCGCC
TCCCCGCATCGATACCGTCGACCTCGAGACCTAGAAAAACATGGAGCAATCACAAGTAGCAATACAGCAG
CTACCAATGCTGATTGTGCCTGGCTAGAAGCACAAGAGGAGGAGGAGGTGGGTTTTCCAGTCACACCTCA
GGTACCTTTAAGACCAATGACTTACAAGGCAGCTGTAGATCTTAGCCACTTTTTAAAAGAAAAGGGGGGA
CTGGAAGGGCTAATTCACTCCCAACGAAGACAAGATATCCTTGATCTGTGGATCTACCACACACAAGGCT
ACTTCCCTGATTGGCAGAACTACACACCAGGGCCAGGGATCAGATATCCACTGACCTTTGGATGGTGCTA
CAAGCTAGTACCAGTTGAGCAAGAGAAGGTAGAAGAAGCCAATGAAGGAGAGAACACCCGCTTGTTACAC
CCTGTGAGCCTGCATGGGATGGATGACCCGGAGAGAGAAGTATTAGAGTGGAGGTTTGACAGCCGCCTAG
CATTTCATCACATGGCCCGAGAGCTGCATCCGGACTGTACTGGGTCTCTCTGGTTAGACCAGATCTGAGC
CTGGGAGCTCTCTGGCTAACTAGGGAACCCACTGCTTAAGCCTCAATAAAGCTTGCCTTGAGTGCTTCAA
GTAGTGTGTGCCCGTCTGTTGTGTGACTCTGGTAACTAGAGATCCCTCAGACCCTTTTAGTCAGTGTGGA
AAATCTCTAGCAGGGCCCGTTTAAACCCGCTGATCAGCCTCGACTGTGCCTTCTAGTTGCCAGCCATCTG
TTGTTTGCCCCTCCCCCGTGCCTTCCTTGACCCTGGAAGGTGCCACTCCCACTGTCCTTTCCTAATAAAA
TGAGGAAATTGCATCGCATTGTCTGAGTAGGTGTCATTCTATTCTGGGGGGTGGGGTGGGGCAGGACAGC
AAGGGGGAGGATTGGGAAGACAATAGCAGGCATGCTGGGGATGCGGTGGGCTCTATGGCTTCTGAGGCGG
AAAGAACCAGCTGGGGCTCTAGGGGGTATCCCC
[124 nt withheld, positions 8014-8137]
C
[91 nt withheld, positions 8139-8229]
A
[49 nt withheld, positions 8231-8279]
CCTTTGACGTTGGAGTCCACGTTCTTT
[37 nt withheld, positions 8307-8343]
ACCCTATCTCGGTCTATTCTTTTGATTTATAAGGGATTTTGCCGATTTCGGCCTATTGGTTAAAAAATGA
GCTGATTTAACAAAAATTTAACGCGAATTAATTCTGTGGAATGTGTGTCAGTTAGGGTGTGGAAAGTCCC
CAGGCTCCCCAGCAGGCAGAAGTATGCAAAGCATGCATCTCAATTAGTCAGCAACCAGGTGTGGAAAGTC
CCCAGGCTCCCCAGCAGGCAGAAGTATGCAAAGCATGCATCTCAATTAGTCAGCAACCATAGTCCCGCCC
CTAACTCCGCCCATCCCGCCCCTAACTCCGCCCAGTTCCGCCCATTCTCCGCCCCATGGCTGACTAATTT
TTTTTATTTATGCAGAGGCCGAGGCCGCCTCTGCCTCTGAGCTATTCCAGAAGTAGTGAGGAGGCTTTTT
TGGAGGCCTAGGCTTTTGCAAAAAGCTCCCGGGAGCTTGTATATCCATTTTCGGATCTGATCAGCACGTG
TTGACAATTAATCATCGGCATAGTATATCGGCATAGTATAATACGACAAGGTGAGGAACTAAACCATGGC
CAAGTTGACCAGTGCCGTTCCGGTGCTCACCGCGCGCGACGTCGCCGGAGCGGTCGAGTTCTGGACCGAC
CGGCTCGGGTTCTCCCGGGACTTCGTGGAGGACGACTTCGCCGGTGTGGTCCGGGACGACGTGACCCTGT
TCATCAGCGCGGTCCAGGACCAGGTGGTGCCGGACAACACCCTGGCCTGGGTGTGGGTGCGCGGCCTGGA
CGAGCTGTACGCCGAGTGGTCGGAGGTCGTGTCCACGAACTTCCGGGACGCCTCCGGGCCGGCCATGACC
GAGATCGGCGAGCAGCCGTGGGGGCGGGAGTTCGCCCTGCGCGACCCGGCCGGCAACTGCGTGCACTTCG
TGGCCGAGGAGCAGGACTGACACGTGCTACGAGATTTCGATTCCACCGCCGCCTTCTATGAAAGGTTGGG
CTTCGGAATCGTTTTCCGGGACGCCGGCTGGATGATCCTCCAGCGCGGGGATCTCATGCTGGAGTTCTTC
GCCCACCCCAACTTGTTTATTGCAGCTTATAATGGTTACAAATAAAGCAATAGCATCACAAATTTCACAA
ATAAAGCATTTTTTTCACTGCATTCTAGTTGTGGTTTGTCCAAACTCATCAATGTATCTTATCATGTCTG
TATACCGTCGACCTCTAGCTAGAGCTTGGCGTAATCATGGTCATAGCTGTTTCCTGTGTGAAATTGTTAT
CCGCTCACAATTCCACACAACATACGAGCCGGAAGCATAAAGTGTAAAGCCTGGGGTGCCTAATGAGTGA
GCTAACTCACATTAATTGCGTTGCGCTCACTGCCCGCTTTCCAGTCGGGAAACCTGTCGTGCCAGCTGCA
TTAATGAATCGGCCAACGCGCGGGGAGAGGCGGTTTGCGTATTGGGCGCTCTTCCGCTTCCTCGCTCACT
GACTCGCTGCGCTCGGTCGTTCGGCTGCGGCGAGCGGTATCAGCTCACTCAAAGGCGGTAATACGGTTAT
CCACAGAATCAGGGGATAACGCAGGAAAGAACATGTGAGCAAAAGGCCAGCAAAAGGCCAGGAACCGTAA
AAAGGCCGCGTTGCTGGCGTTTTTCCATAGGCTCCGCCCCCCTGACGAGCATCACAAAAATCGACGCTCA
AGTCAGAGGTGGCGAAACCCGACAGGACTATAAAGATACCAGGCGTTTCCCCCTGGAAGCTCCCTCGTGC
GCTCTCCTGTTCCGACCCTGCCGCTTACCGGATACCTGTCCGCCTTTCTCCCTTCGGGAAGCGTGGCGCT
TTCTCATAGCTCACGCTGTAGGTATCTCAGTTCGGTGTAGGTCGTTCGCTCCAAGCTGGGCTGTGTGCAC
GAACCCCCCGTTCAGCCCGACCGCTGCGCCTTATCCGGTAACTATCGTCTTGAGTCCAACCCGGTAAGAC
ACGACTTATCGCCACTGGCAGCAGCCACTGGTAACAGGATTAGCAGAGCGAGGTATGTAGGCGGTGCTAC
AGAGTTCTTGAAGTGGTGGCCTAACTACGGCTACACTAGAAGAACAGTATTTGGTATCTGCGCTCTGCTG
AAGCCAGTTACCTTCGGAAAAAGAGTTGGTAGCTCTTGATCCGGCAAACAAACCACCGCTGGTAGCGGTG
GTTTTTTTGTTTGCAAGCAGCAGATTACGCGCAGAAAAAAAGGATCTCAAGAAGATCCTTTGATCTTTTC
TACGGGGTCTGACGCTCAGTGGAACGAAAACTCACGTTAAGGGATTTTGGTCATGAGATTATCAAAAAGG
ATCTTCACCTAGATCCTTTTAAATTAAAAATGAAGTTTTAAATCAATCTAAAGTATATATGAGTAAACTT
GGTCTGACAGTTACCAATGCTTAATCAGTGAGGCACCTATCTCAGCGATCTGTCTATTTCGTTCATCCAT
AGTTGCCTGACTCCCCGTCGTGTAGATAACTACGATACGGGAGGGCTTACCATCTGGCCCCAGTGCTGCA
ATGATACCGCGAGACCCACGCTCACCGGCTCCAGATTTATCAGCAATAAACCAGCCAGCCGGAAGGGCCG
AGCGCAGAAGTGGTCCTGCAACTTTATCCGCCTCCATCCAGTCTATTAATTGTTGCCGGGAAGCTAGAGT
AAGTAGTTCGCCAGTTAATAGTTTGCGCAACGTTGTTGCCATTGCTACAGGCATCGTGGTGTCACGCTCG
TCGTTTGGTATGGCTTCATTCAGCTCCGGTTCCCAACGATCAAGGCGAGTTACATGATCCCCCATGTTGT
GCAAAAAAGCGGTTAGCTCCTTCGGTCCTCCGATCGTTGTCAGAAGTAAGTTGGCCGCAGTGTTATCACT
CATGGTTATGGCAGCACTGCATAATTCTCTTACTGTCATGCCATCCGTAAGATGCTTTTCTGTGACTGGT
GAGTACTCAACCAAGTCATTCTGAGAATAGTGTATGCGGCGACCGAGTTGCTCTTGCCCGGCGTCAATAC
GGGATAATACCGCGCCACATAGCAGAACTTTAAAAGTGCTCATCATTGGAAAACGTTCTTCGGGGCGAAA
ACTCTCAAGGATCTTACCGCTGTTGAGATCCAGTTCGATGTAACCCACTCGTGCACCCAACTGATCTTCA
GCATCTTTTACTTTCACCAGCGTTTCTGGGTGAGCAAAAACAGGAAGGCAAAATGCCGCAAAAAAGGGAA
TAAGGGCGACACGGAAATGTTGAATACTCATACTCTTCCTTTTTCAATATTATTGAAGCATTTATCAGGG
TTATTGTCTCATGAGCGGATACATATTTGAATGTATTTAGAAAAATAAACAAATAGGGGTTCCGCGCACA
TTTCCCCGAAAAGTGCCACCTGAC
